>Addgene plasmid #107344 | pCT-CMV-UBE3B(C1036A)-copGFP-Puro | addgene full sequence | sequence record 208660 | Addgene NGS Result
CTGACGCGTGTAGTCTTATGCAATACTCTTGTAGTCTTGCAACATGGTAACGATGAGTTAGCAACATGCC
TTACAAGGAGAGAAAAAGCACCGTGCATGCCGATTGGTGGAAGTAAGGTGGTACGATCGTGCCTTATTAG
GAAGGCAACAGACGGGTCTGACATGGATTGGACGAACCACTGAATTGCCGCATTGCAGAGATATTGTATT
TAAGTGCCTAGCTCGATACATAAACGGGTCTCTCTGGTTAGACCAGATCTGAGCCTGGGAGCTCTCTGGC
TAACTAGGGAACCCACTGCTTAAGCCTCAATAAAGCTTGCCTTGAGTGCTTCAAGTAGTGTGTGCCCGTC
TGTTGTGTGACTCTGGTAACTAGAGATCCCTCAGACCCTTTTAGTCAGTGTGGAAAATCTCTAGCAGTGG
CGCCCGAACAGGGACTTGAAAGCGAAAGGGAAACCAGAGGAGCTCTCTCGACGCAGGACTCGGCTTGCTG
AAGCGCGCACGGCAAGAGGCGAGGGGCGGCGACTGGTGAGTACGCCAAAAATTTTGACTAGCGGAGGCTA
GAAGGAGAGAGATGGGTGCGAGAGCGTCAGTATTAAGCGGGGGAGAATTAGATCGCGATGGGAAAAAATT
CGGTTAAGGCCAGGGGGAAAGAAAAAATATAAATTAAAACATATAGTATGGGCAAGCAGGGAGCTAGAAC
GATTCGCAGTTAATCCTGGCCTGTTAGAAACATCAGAAGGCTGTAGACAAATACTGGGACAGCTACAACC
ATCCCTTCAGACAGGATCAGAAGAACTTAGATCATTATATAATACAGTAGCAACCCTCTATTGTGTGCAT
CAAAGGATAGAGATAAAAGACACCAAGGAAGCTTTAGACAAGATAGAGGAAGAGCAAAACAAAAGTAAGA
CCACCGCACAGCAAGCGGCCACTGATCTTCAGACCTGGAGGAGGAGATATGAGGGACAATTGGAGAAGTG
AATTATATAAATATAAAGTAGTAAAAATTGAACCATTAGGAGTAGCACCCACCAAGGCAAAGAGAAGAGT
GGTGCAGAGAGAAAAAAGAGCAGTGGGAATAGGAGCTTTGTTCCTTGGGTTCTTGGGAGCAGCAGGAAGC
ACTATGGGCGCAGCGTCAATGACGCTGACGGTACAGGCCAGACAATTATTGTCTGGTATAGTGCAGCAGC
AGAACAATTTGCTGAGGGCTATTGAGGCGCAACAGCATCTGTTGCAACTCACAGTCTGGGGCATCAAGCA
GCTCCAGGCAAGAATCCTGGCTGTGGAAAGATACCTAAAGGATCAACAGCTCCTGGGGATTTGGGGTTGC
TCTGGAAAACTCATTTGCACCACTGCTGTGCCTTGGAATGCTAGTTGGAGTAATAAATCTCTGGAACAGA
TTTGGAATCACACGACCTGGATGGAGTGGGACAGAGAAATTAACAATTACACAAGCTTAATACACTCCTT
AATTGAAGAATCGCAAAACCAGCAAGAAAAGAATGAACAAGAATTATTGGAATTAGATAAATGGGCAAGT
TTGTGGAATTGGTTTAACATAACAAATTGGCTGTGGTATATAAAATTATTCATAATGATAGTAGGAGGCT
TGGTAGGTTTAAGAATAGTTTTTGCTGTACTTTCTATAGTGAATAGAGTTAGGCAGGGATATTCACCATT
ATCGTTTCAGACCCACCTCCCAACCCCGAGGGGACCCGACAGGCCCGAAGGAATAGAAGAAGAAGGTGGA
GAGAGAGACAGAGACAGATCCATTCGATTAGTGAACGGATCTCGACGGTATCGGTTAACTTTTAAAAGAA
AAGGGGGGATTGGGGGGTACAGTGCAGGGGAAAGAATAGTAGACATAATAGCAACAGACATACAAACTAA
AGAATTACAAAAACAAATTACAAAATTCAAAATTTTATCGATACTAGTATTATGCCCAGTACATGACCTT
ATGGGACTTTCCTACTTGGCAGTACATCTACGTATTAGTCATCGCTATTACCATGGTGATGCGGTTTTGG
CAGTACATCAATGGGCGTGGATAGCGGTTTGACTCACGGGGATTTCCAAGTCTCCACCCCATTGACGTCA
ATGGGAGTTTGTTTTGGCACCAAAATCAACGGGACTTTCCAAAATGTCGTAACAACTCCGCCCCATTGAC
GCAAATGGGCGGTAGGCGTGTACGGTGGGAGGTTTATATAAGCAGAGCTCGTTTAGTGAACCGTCAGATC
GCCTGGAGACGCCATCCACGCTGTTTTGACCTCCATAGAAGATTCTAGACACCATGTTCACCCTGTCTCA
GACCTCGAGAGCATGGTTCATCGATAGAGCCCGTCAGGCACGAGAAGAAAGGCTTGTGCAGAAGGAACGG
GAGCGGGCAGCTGTTGTGATCCAGGCCCATGTCCGGAGTTTTCTCTGTCGGAGTCGACTGCAGAGAGATA
TCAGGAGAGAGATTGATGACTTTTTTAAAGCAGATGACCCTGAGTCCACTAAAAGAAGTGCACTTTGTAT
TTTCAAGATTGCCAGGAAACTGCTGTTCCTATTCAGAATCAAAGAGGATAATGAGAGATTTGAGAAGTTG
TGTCGCAGCATCCTGAGCAGCATGGATGCTGAGAATGAGCCTAAGGTGTGGTATGTGTCCCTGGCTTGTT
CTAAGGACCTCACCCTCCTTTGGATTCAACAGATCAAGAACATTTTGTGGTACTGCTGTGATTTTCTCAA
GCAGCTCAAGCCTGAAATCCTGCAGGACTCCCGACTCATCACCCTGTACCTCACGATGCTTGTCACCTTC
ACAGACACTTCAACGTGGAAAATTCTTCGGGGAAAAGGTGAAAGTCTTCGACCAGCGATGAACCACATTT
GTGCAAATATAATGGGACATCTCAACCAGCATGGATTTTATTCTGTGCTGCAGATATTGTTAACCCGTGG
CCTGGCAAGACCCCGTCCTTGTCTATCCAAAGGCACTTTAACAGCAGCTTTTTCTCTAGCGTTACGCCCT
GTGATTGCTGCACAGTTCTCAGACAATCTGATTCGGCCGTTCCTCATCCACATCATGTCTGTGCCTGCTC
TGGTGACTCATCTCAGCACAGTGACCCCTGAGCGCCTCACTGTTTTAGAATCCCATGACATGCTTCGTAA
ATTCATCATATTTTTAAGAGACCAAGATCGATGCCGTGATGTATGTGAAAGTTTAGAAGGATGCCATACG
CTTTGTCTAATGGGCAACCTCCTACACTTGGGCTCCCTCAGCCCCAGAGTGTTAGAGGAGGAGACAGATG
GGTTCGTGAGTTTGCTCACCCAGACGCTGTGCTACTGTCGGAAGTATGTGTCTCAGAAGAAGTCCAACCT
GACCCACTGGCATCCTGTCCTTGGCTGGTTCTCCCAATCTGTGGATTATGGCCTTAACGAGTCAATGCAC
TTGATCACCAAACAGCTGCAGTTCTTGTGGGGGGTGCCTCTGATCCGGATCTTCTTCTGTGACATCCTGA
GCAAGAAGCTACTGGAGAGCCAGGAGCCAGCCCACGCACAGCCAGCATCCCCTCAGAATGTGCTCCCAGT
GAAGAGTCTCCTAAAGCGTGCTTTTCAAAAGTCGGCATCAGTCCGGAATATTCTCAGGCCTGTCGGGGGT
AAACGGGTCGACTCTGCAGAAGTCCAGAAGGTTTGCAACATCTGTGTCCTCTACCAGACCTCGCTGACAA
CTCTCACACAGATTCGGCTGCAGATACTCACAGGTCTCACTTACCTTGATGACCTGCTTCCCAAACTGTG
GGCATTTATCTGTGAGCTCGGGCCCCACGGAGGGTTAAAGCTCTTCTTGGAATGCCTGAACAATGACACT
GAAGAGTCCAAGCAACTCTTGGCCATGCTGATGCTGTTCTGTGACTGTTCGCGGCACCTCATCACAATCC
TTGATGACATTGAAGTTTATGAAGAACAGATTTCATTCAAACTGGAAGAGCTGGTCACTATCTCCTCTTT
CCTGAATTCTTTTGTGTTTAAGATGATCTGGGATGGAATTGTAGAGAACGCCAAGGGTGAGACCTTGGAG
CTGTTCCAGTCTGTCCACGGGTGGCTTATGGTGCTGTACGAGCGGGACTGCCGGCGGCGCTTCACCCCCG
AGGACCACTGGCTGCGAAAGGATCTCAAACCTAGCGTGCTCTTCCAAGAACTCGACAGGGACAGAAAACG
GGCACAGTTGATCCTGCAGTACATCCCACATGTCATCCCTCACAAAAACAGAGTTCTACTGTTTCGAACC
ATGGTTACCAAGGAGAAGGAGAAACTGGGGCTGGTGGAAACCAGCTCTGCCTCCCCGCATGTCACTCACA
TCACCATCCGCCGGTCCAGGATGCTGGAGGACGGCTACGAGCAGCTTAGGCAGCTCTCCCAGCACGCCAT
GAAGGGGGTCATCCGTGTGAAGTTTGTCAATGACCTCGGGGTGGACGAAGCAGGGATTGATCAAGACGGT
GTTTTTAAGGAGTTCTTGGAAGAGATCATCAAGAGAGTTTTTGACCCAGCACTCAATCTGTTCAAGACAA
CCAGTGGGGATGAGAGGCTGTACCCCTCACCCACATCCTACATCCATGAGAATTACCTGCAGCTCTTCGA
GTTTGTGGGGAAGATGCTGGGGAAGGCTGTGTATGAGGGAATTGTGGTGGACGTGCCATTTGCATCCTTC
TTCCTGAGCCAACTGCTTGGGCACCACCACAGCGTCTTCTATAGCTCGGTGGATGAACTGCCTTCTCTGG
ACTCCGAGTTCTATAAAAACCTCACCTCCATCAAGCGCTATGATGGGGACATCACTGACCTGGGCCTGAC
GCTGTCTTACGACGAGGACGTCATGGGTCAGCTTGTTTGCCATGAACTGATTCCTGGAGGGAAGACCATT
CCTGTTACAAATGAAAATAAAATTAGCTACATCCATCTGATGGCACATTTTCGAATGCACACTCAAATAA
AAAACCAAACAGCTGCCCTCATTAGCGGATTCCGTTCCATTATCAAACCCGAGTGGATCCGAATGTTCTC
AACTCCTGAACTGCAGCGTCTCATCTCTGGCGACAATGCTGAGATTGATCTGGAAGATTTAAAGAAGCAC
ACAGTCTACTACGGTGGTTTCCATGGAAGTCACAGAGTCATCATCTGGCTCTGGGATATTCTGGCCTCCG
ACTTCACACCGGATGAGAGAGCTATGTTTCTGAAGTTCGTGACCAGCTGCTCCAGACCCCCGCTCCTGGG
ATTCGCCTACCTCAAGCCTCCATTCTCCATCCGCTGCGTGGAGGTGTCGGACGATCAGGACACCGGGGAC
ACTCTGGGCAGCGTCCTCCGGGGCTTCTTCACCATCCGCAAGCGGGAGCCAGGCGGCCGCCTGCCCACCT
CCTCCACCGCCTTCAACCTGCTCAAGCTGCCCAACTACAGCAAGAAGAGCGTCCTCCGCGAGAAGCTGCG
CTACGCCATCAGCATGAACACGGGCTTTGAACTCTCCATTCTAGAGCTAGCGAATTCGAATTTAAATCGG
ATCCGCGGCCGCATGGAGAGCGACGAGAGCGGCCTGCCCGCCATGGAGATCGAGTGCCGCATCACCGGCA
CCCTGAACGGCGTGGAGTTCGAGCTGGTGGGCGGCGGAGAGGGCACCCCCAAGCAGGGCCGCATGACCAA
CAAGATGAAGAGCACCAAAGGCGCCCTGACCTTCAGCCCCTACCTGCTGAGCCACGTGATGGGCTACGGC
TTCTACCACTTCGGCACCTACCCCAGCGGCTACGAGAACCCCTTCCTGCACGCCATCAACAACGGCGGCT
ACACCAACACCCGCATCGAGAAGTACGAGGACGGCGGCGTGCTGCACGTGAGCTTCAGCTACCGCTACGA
GGCCGGCCGCGTGATCGGCGACTTCAAGGTGGTGGGCACCGGCTTCCCCGAGGACAGCGTGATCTTCACC
GACAAGATCATCCGCAGCAACGCCACCGTGGAGCACCTGCACCCCATGGGCGATAACGTGCTGGTGGGCA
GCTTCGCCCGCACCTTCAGCCTGCGCGACGGCGGCTACTACAGCTTCGTGGTGGACAGCCACATGCACTT
CAAGAGCGCCATCCACCCCAGCATCCTGCAGAACGGGGGCCCCATGTTCGCCTTCCGCCGCGTGGAGGAG
CTGCACAGCAACACCGAGCTGGGCATCGTGGAGTACCAGCACGCCTTCAAGACCCCCATTGCCTTCGCCA
GATCCCGCGCTCAGTCGTCCAATTCTGCCGTGGACGGCACCGCCGGACCCGGCTCCACCGGATCTCGCTA
AGGCCGCAAGGATCTGCGATCGCTCCGGTGCCCGTCAGTGGGCAGAGCGCACATCGCCCACAGTCCCCGA
GAAGTTGGGGGGAGGGGTCGGCAATTGAACGGGTGCCTAGAGAAGGTGGCGCGGGGTAAACTGGGAAAGT
GATGTCGTGTACTGGCTCCGCCTTTTTCCCGAGGGTGGGGGAGAACCGTATATAAGTGCAGTAGTCGCCG
TGAACGTTCTTTTTCGCAACGGGTTTGCCGCCAGAACACAGCTGAAGCTTCGAGGGGCTCGCATCTCTCC
TTCACGCGCCCGCCGCCCTACCTGAGGCCGCCATCCACGCCGGTTGAGTCGCGTTCTGCCGCCTCCCGCC
TGTGGTGCCTCCTGAACTGCGTCCGCCGTCTAGGTAAGTTTAAAGCTCAGGTCGAGACCGGGCCTTTGTC
CGGCGCTCCCTTGGAGCCTACCTAGACTCAGCCGGCTCTCCACGCTTTGCCTGACCCTGCTTGCTCAACT
CTACGTCTTTGTTTCGTTTTCTGTTCTGCGCCGTTACAGATCCAAGCTGTGACCGGCGCCTACGCTAGAT
GACCGAGTACAAGCCCACGGTGCGCCTCGCCACCCGCGACGACGTCCCCAGGGCCGTACGCACCCTCGCC
GCCGCGTTCGCCGACTACCCCGCCACGCGCCACACCGTCGATCCGGACCGCCACATCGAGCGGGTCACCG
AGCTGCAAGAACTCTTCCTCACGCGCGTCGGGCTCGACATCGGCAAGGTGTGGGTCGCGGACGACGGCGC
CGCGGTGGCGGTCTGGACCACGCCGGAGAGCGTCGAAGCGGGGGCGGTGTTCGCCGAGATCGGCCCGCGC
ATGGCCGAGTTGAGCGGTTCCCGGCTGGCCGCGCAGCAACAGATGGAAGGCCTCCTGGCGCCGCACCGGC
CCAAGGAGCCCGCGTGGTTCCTGGCCACCGTCGGCGTCTCGCCCGACCACCAGGGCAAGGGTCTGGGCAG
CGCCGTCGTGCTCCCCGGAGTGGAGGCGGCCGAGCGCGCCGGGGTGCCCGCCTTCCTGGAGACCTCCGCG
CCCCGCAACCTCCCCTTCTACGAGCGGCTCGGCTTCACCGTCACCGCCGACGTCGAGGTGCCCGAAGGAC
CGCGCACCTGGTGCATGACCCGCAAGCCCGGTGCCTGAGTCGACAATCAACCTCTGGATTACAAAATTTG
TGAAAGATTGACTGGTATTCTTAACTATGTTGCTCCTTTTACGCTATGTGGATACGCTGCTTTAATGCCT
TTGTATCATGCTATTGCTTCCCGTATGGCTTTCATTTTCTCCTCCTTGTATAAATCCTGGTTGCTGTCTC
TTTATGAGGAGTTGTGGCCCGTTGTCAGGCAACGTGGCGTGGTGTGCACTGTGTTTGCTGACGCAACCCC
CACTGGTTGGGGCATTGCCACCACCTGTCAGCTCCTTTCCGGGACTTTCGCTTTCCCCCTCCCTATTGCC
ACGGCGGAACTCATCGCCGCCTGCCTTGCCCGCTGCTGGACAGGGGCTCGGCTGTTGGGCACTGACAATT
CCGTGGTGTTGTCGGGGAAATCATCGTCCTTTCCTTGGCTGCTCGCCTGTGTTGCCACCTGGATTCTGCG
CGGGACGTCCTTCTGCTACGTCCCTTCGGCCCTCAATCCAGCGGACCTTCCTTCCCGCGGCCTGCTGCCG
GCTCTGCGGCCTCTTCCGCGTCTTCGCCTTCGCCCTCAGACGAGTCGGATCTCCCTTTGGGCCGCCTCCC
CGCCTGGTACCTTTAAGACCAATGACTTACAAGGCAGCTGTAGATCTTAGCCACTTTTTAAAAGAAAAGG
GGGGACTGGAAGGGCTAATTCACTCCCAACGAAGATAAGATCTGCTTTTTGCTTGTACTGGGTCTCTCTG
GTTAGACCAGATCTGAGCCTGGGAGCTCTCTGGCTAACTAGGGAACCCACTGCTTAAGCCTCAATAAAGC
TTGCCTTGAGTGCTTCAAGTAGTGTGTGCCCGTCTGTTGTGTGACTCTGGTAACTAGAGATCCCTCAGAC
CCTTTTAGTCAGTGTGGAAAATCTCTAGCAGTAGTAGTTCATGTCATCTTATTATTCAGTATTTATAACT
TGCAAAGAAATGAATATCAGAGAGTGAGAGGAACTTGTTTATTGCAGCTTATAATGGTTACAAATAAAGC
AATAGCATCACAAATTTCACAAATAAAGCATTTTTTTCACTGCATTCTAGTTGTGGTTTGTCCAAACTCA
TCAATGTATCTTATCATGTCTGGCTCTAGCTATCCCGCCCCTAACTCCGCCCATCCCGCCCCTAACTCCG
CCCAGTTCCGCCCATTCTCCGCCCCATGGCTGACTAATTTTTTTTATTTATGCAGAGGCCGAGGCCGCCT
CGGCCTCTGAGCTATTCCAGAAGTAGTGAGGAGGCTTTTTTGGAGGCCTAGACTTTTGCAGAGACCAAAT
TCGTAATCATGTCATAGCTGTTTCCTGTGTGAAATTGTTATCCGCTCACAATTCCACACAACATACGAGC
CGGAAGCATAAAGTGTAAAGCCTGGGGTGCCTAATGAGTGAGCTAACTCACATTAATTGCGTTGCGCTCA
CTGCCCGCTTTCCAGTCGGGAAACCTGTCGTGCCAGCTGCATTAATGAATCGGCCAACGCGCGGGGAGAG
GCGGTTTGCGTATTGGGCGCTCTTCCGCTTCCTCGCTCACTGACTCGCTGCGCTCGGTCGTTCGGCTGCG
GCGAGCGGTATCAGCTCACTCAAAGGCGGTAATACGGTTATCCACAGAATCAGGGGATAACGCAGGAAAG
AACATGTGAGCAAAAGGCCAGCAAAAGGCCAGGAACCGTAAAAAGGCCGCGTTGCTGGCGTTTTTCCATA
GGCTCCGCCCCCCTGACGAGCATCACAAAAATCGACGCTCAAGTCAGAGGTGGCGAAACCCGACAGGACT
ATAAAGATACCAGGCGTTTCCCCCTGGAAGCTCCCTCGTGCGCTCTCCTGTTCCGACCCTGCCGCTTACC
GGATACCTGTCCGCCTTTCTCCCTTCGGGAAGCGTGGCGCTTTCTCATAGCTCACGCTGTAGGTATCTCA
GTTCGGTGTAGGTCGTTCGCTCCAAGCTGGGCTGTGTGCACGAACCCCCCGTTCAGCCCGACCGCTGCGC
CTTATCCGGTAACTATCGTCTTGAGTCCAACCCGGTAAGACACGACTTATCGCCACTGGCAGCAGCCACT
GGTAACAGGATTAGCAGAGCGAGGTATGTAGGCGGTGCTACAGAGTTCTTGAAGTGGTGGCCTAACTACG
GCTACACTAGAAGAACAGTATTTGGTATCTGCGCTCTGCTGAAGCCAGTTACCTTCGGAAAAAGAGTTGG
TAGCTCTTGATCCGGCAAACAAACCACCGCTGGTAGCGGTGGTTTTTTTGTTTGCAAGCAGCAGATTACG
CGCAGAAAAAAAGGATCTCAAGAAGATCCTTTGATCTTTTCTACGGGGTCTGACGCTCAGTGGAACGAAA
ACTCACGTTAAGGGATTTTGGTCATGAGATTATCAAAAAGGATCTTCACCTAGATCCTTTTAAATTAAAA
ATGAAGTTTTAAATCAATCTAAAGTATATATGAGTAAACTTGGTCTGACAGTTACCAATGCTTAATCAGT
GAGGCACCTATCTCAGCGATCTGTCTATTTCGTTCATCCATAGTTGCCTGACTCCCCGTCGTGTAGATAA
CTACGATACGGGAGGGCTTACCATCTGGCCCCAGTGCTGCAATGATACCGCGAGACCCACGCTCACCGGC
TCCAGATTTATCAGCAATAAACCAGCCAGCCGGAAGGGCCGAGCGCAGAAGTGGTCCTGCAACTTTATCC
GCCTCCATCCAGTCTATTAATTGTTGCCGGGAAGCTAGAGTAAGTAGTTCGCCAGTTAATAGTTTGCGCA
ACGTTGTTGCCATTGCTACAGGCATCGTGGTGTCACGCTCGTCGTTTGGTATGGCTTCATTCAGCTCCGG
TTCCCAACGATCAAGGCGAGTTACATGATCCCCCATGTTGTGCAAAAAAGCGGTTAGCTCCTTCGGTCCT
CCGATCGTTGTCAGAAGTAAGTTGGCCGCAGTGTTATCACTCATGGTTATGGCAGCACTGCATAATTCTC
TTACTGTCATGCCATCCGTAAGATGCTTTTCTGTGACTGGTGAGTACTCAACCAAGTCATTCTGAGAATA
GTGTATGCGGCGACCGAGTTGCTCTTGCCCGGCGTCAATACGGGATAATACCGCGCCACATAGCAGAACT
TTAAAAGTGCTCATCATTGGAAAACGTTCTTCGGGGCGAAAACTCTCAAGGATCTTACCGCTGTTGAGAT
CCAGTTCGATGTAACCCACTCGTGCACCCAACTGATCTTCAGCATCTTTTACTTTCACCAGCGTTTCTGG
GTGAGCAAAAACAGGAAGGCAAAATGCCGCAAAAAAGGGAATAAGGGCGACACGGAAATGTTGAATACTC
ATACTCTTCCTTTTTCAATATTATTGAAGCATTTATCAGGGTTATTGTCTCATGAGCGGATACATATTTG
AATGTATTTAGAAAAATAAACAAATAGGGGTTCCGCGCACATTTCCCCGAAAAGTGCCACCTGACGTCTA
AGAAACCATTATTATCATGACATTAACCTATAAAAATAGGCGTATCACGAGGCCCTTTCGTCTCGCGCGT
TTCGGTGATGACGGTGAAAACCTCTGACACATGCAGCTCCCGGAGACGGTCACAGCTTGTCTGTAAGCGG
ATGCCGGGAGCAGACAAGCCCGTCAGGGCGCGTCAGCGGGTGTTGGCGGGTGTCGGGGCTGGCTTAACTA
TGCGGCATCAGAGCAGATTGTACTGAGAGTGCACCATATGCGGTGTGAAATACCGCACAGATGCGTAAGG
AGAAAATACCGCATCAGGCGCCATTCGCCATTCAGGCTGCGCAACTGTTGGGAAGGGCGATCGGTGCGGG
CCTCTTCGCTATTACGCCAGCTGGCGAAAGGGGGATGTGCTGCAAGGCGATTAAGTTGGGTAACGCCAGG
GTTTTCCCAGTCACGACGTTGTAAAACGACGGCCAGTGCCAAG
Features (pLannotate 1.2.2; 29 found; start..end, strand, type, name):
      9..235     +  promoter       RSV promoter: Rous sarcoma virus enhancer/promoter
    236..416     +  LTR            5' LTR (truncated): truncated 5' long terminal repeat (LTR) from HIV-1
    463..588     +  misc_feature   HIV-1 Ψ: packaging signal of human immunodeficiency virus type 1
    572..910     +  CDS            HIV-1 gag (fragment): gag protein from human immunodeficiency virus 1; gag
   1081..1314    +  misc_feature   RRE: The Rev response element (RRE) of HIV-1 allows for Rev-dependent mRNA export from the nucleus to the cytoplasm.
   1691..1791    +  CDS            Rev (fragment): human immunodeficiency virus 1 (HIV-1) Rev protein; rev; enhances nuclear export of unspliced and incompletely spliced viral mRNAs
   1810..1926    +  misc_feature   cPPT/CTS: central polypurine tract and central termination sequence of HIV-1
   1939..2015    +  enhancer       CMV enhancer (fragment): human cytomegalovirus immediate early enhancer
   2016..2219    +  promoter       CMV promoter: human cytomegalovirus (CMV) immediate early promoter
   2294..5497    +  CDS            UBE3B: UBE3B_HUMAN - Experimental evidence at protein level: Swiss-Prot protein existence level 1. E3 ubiquitin-protein ligase which accepts ubiquitin from an E2 ubiquitin-conjugating enzyme in the form of a thioester and then directly transfers the ubiquitin to targeted substrates. From Homo sapiens (Human).
   5565..6229    +  CDS            CopGFP (fragment): green fluorescent protein 2 from Pontellina plumata, also known as ppluGFP2 (Shagin et al., 2004)
   6340..6551    +  promoter       EF-1α core promoter: core promoter for human elongation factor EF-1α
   6564..6832    +  LTR            5' LTR (truncated): truncated 5' long terminal repeat (LTR) from human T-cell leukemia virus (HTLV) type 1
   6859..7458    +  CDS            PuroR: puromycin N-acetyltransferase; pac from Streptomyces alboniger; confers resistance to puromycin
   7465..8053    +  misc_feature   WPRE: woodchuck hepatitis virus posttranscriptional regulatory element
   8048..8155    +  CDS            nef (fragment): NEF_SIVS4 - Experimental evidence at protein level: Swiss-Prot protein existence level 1. Interferes with TCR signaling from the cell membrane. Interacts with CD247/TCRZ (TCR zeta chain) and exert potent down- regulation of cell surface TCR/CD3 complexes. From Simian immunodeficiency virus (isolate F236/smH4) (SIV-sm) (Simian immunodeficiency virus sooty mangabey monkey).
   8180..8360    +  LTR            5' LTR (truncated): truncated 5' long terminal repeat (LTR) from HIV-1
   8432..8553    +  polyA_signal   SV40 poly(A) signal: SV40 polyadenylation signal
   8593..8728    +  rep_origin     SV40 ori: SV40 origin of replication
   8783..8805    -  protein_bind   lac operator (fragment): The lac repressor binds to the lac operator to inhibit transcription in E. coli. This inhibition can be relieved by adding lactose or isopropyl-β-D-thiogalactopyranoside (IPTG). lac repressor encoded by lacI
   8809..8839    -  promoter       lac promoter: promoter for the E. coli lac operon
   8854..8875    -  protein_bind   CAP binding site: CAP binding activates transcription in the presence of cAMP. E. coli catabolite activator protein
   8888..8980    -  CDS            lacI (fragment): lac repressor; lacI; The lac repressor binds to the lac operator to inhibit transcription in E. coli. This inhibition can be relieved by adding lactose or isopropyl-β-D-thiogalactopyranoside (IPTG).
   9163..9751    -  rep_origin     ori: high-copy-number ColE1/pMB1/pBR322/pUC origin of replication
   9922..10782   -  CDS            AmpR: β-lactamase; bla; confers resistance to ampicillin, carbenicillin, and related antibiotics
  10783..10887   -  promoter       AmpR promoter: bla
  10982..11017   +  CDS            rop (fragment): Rop protein, which maintains plasmids at low copy number; rop
  11119..11218   +  misc_feature   bom (fragment): basis of mobility region from pBR322
  11224..11378   -  CDS            lacZα (fragment): LacZα fragment of β-galactosidase; lacZ fragment
