[The description below was written by a language model from this plasmid's Addgene catalogue record and pLannotate feature annotations shown in this document.]
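Description:
pCT-CMV-UBE3B(C1036A)-copGFP-Puro is an HIV-1-based lentiviral and mammalian expression plasmid of roughly 11.4 kb, built on the commercial pCYTO-CMV-MCS-copGFP-EF1-Puro backbone. It is propagated in E. coli through a high-copy ColE1/pUC-type origin with ampicillin resistance (AmpR under its own bla promoter). The annotation also picks up small lac, rop, bom and lacZα remnants from the cloning backbone. The viral portion has the layout of a later-generation transfer vector. An RSV promoter drives a truncated 5' LTR, followed by the Ψ packaging signal with a short gag fragment, the Rev response element for Rev-dependent nuclear export of the genomic RNA, and the cPPT/CTS. At the 3' end lie a WPRE, which enhances transcript expression, a truncated 3' LTR, an SV40 polyadenylation signal and an SV40 origin.

Between these elements sit two expression units. A CMV enhancer/promoter drives human UBE3B, an E3 ubiquitin ligase that accepts ubiquitin from an E2 enzyme as a thioester and passes it to substrates. UBE3B was inserted at XbaI sites and carries copGFP (the Pontellina plumata green fluorescent protein) at its C terminus. The insert bears the C1036A substitution; the record does not state its functional consequence, though replacing a cysteine in a thioester-forming ligase is a common way to generate a catalytically inactive control. Downstream, an EF-1α core promoter joined to an HTLV-1 LTR fragment drives the puromycin N-acetyltransferase gene, allowing selection of transfected or transduced cells. The construct is intended for expressing the fluorescently tagged UBE3B mutant in mammalian cells, for example to follow its localisation or compare it with the wild-type protein.
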