Addgene plasmid #107344: pCT-CMV-UBE3B(C1036A)-copGFP-Puro
Purpose: Expresses UBE3B mutant C1036A fused to copGFP in mammalian cells.
Depositing lab: Robert Sobol. Depositing organization: University of South Alabama, Mitchell Cancer Institute. Publication: UBE3B is a Calmodulin-Regulated, Mitochondria-Associated E3 Ubiquitin Ligase. Braganza A, Li J, Zeng X, Yates NA, Dey NB, Andrews J, Clark J, Zamani L, Wang XH, St Croix C, O'Sullivan R, Garcia-Exposito L, Brodsky JL, Sobol RW. J Biol Chem. 2016 Dec 21. pii: jbc.M116.766824. doi: 10.1074/jbc.M116.766824. PubMed 28003368.
Backbone
  Vector backbone: pCYTO-CMV-MCS-copGFP-EF1-Puro
  Backbone manufacturer: System Biosciences
  Backbone size w/o insert (bp): 7400
  Total vector size (bp): 11359
  Vector type: Mammalian Expression, Lentiviral
  Selectable markers: Puromycin
Growth in bacteria
  Bacterial resistance: Ampicillin, 100 μg/mL
  Growth temperature: 37°C
  Growth strain: NEB Stable
  Copy number: Unknown
Gene/Insert
  Gene/Insert name: UBE3B(C1036A)copGFP
  Species: H. sapiens (human)
  Insert size (bp): 4008
  Mutation: mutation C1036A
  Entrez Gene: UBE3B (a.k.a. BPIDS, KOS)
  Promoter: CMV
  Tag / fusion protein: copGFP (C terminal on insert)
  Cloning method: Restriction Enzyme; 5′ cloning site XbaI (not destroyed); 3′ cloning site XbaI (not destroyed)
  Sequencing primers: 5′ ATTCTAGACACCATGTTCACCCTGTCTCAGACCTCG; 3′ TAGCTCTAGAATGGAGAGTTCAAAGCCCGTGTTCATGC
Terms and licenses: Academic/Nonprofit Terms; Industry Terms: Not Available to Industry
How to cite: pCT-CMV-UBE3B(C1036A)-copGFP-Puro was a gift from Robert Sobol (Addgene plasmid # 107344 ; http://n2t.net/addgene:107344 ; RRID:Addgene_107344)
